>Addgene plasmid #228127 | pAGK112 | addgene full sequence | sequence record 455412 | Addgene NGS Result
ACTAGTTATTAATAGTAATCAATTACGGGGTCATTAGTTCATAGCCCATATATGGAGTTCCGCGTTACAT
AACTTACGGTAAATGGCCCGCCTGGCTGACCGCCCAACGACCCCCGCCCATTGACGTCAATAATGACGTA
TGTTCCCATAGTAACGCCAATAGGGACTTTCCATTGACGTCAATGGGTGGAGTATTTACGGTAAACTGCC
CACTTGGCAGTACATCAAGTGTATCATATGCCAAGTACGCCCCCTATTGACGTCAATGACGGTAAATGGC
CCGCCTGGCATTATGCCCAGTACATGACCTTATGGGACTTTCCTACTTGGCAGTACATCTACGTATTAGT
CATCGCTATTACCATGGTCGAGGTGAGCCCCACGTTCTGCTTCACTCTCCCCATCTCCCCCCCCTCCCCA
CCCCCAATTTTGTATTTATTTATTTTTTAATTATTTTGTGCAGCGATGGGGGCGGGGGGGGGGGGGGGGC
GCGCGCCAGGCGGGGCGGGGCGGGGCGAGGGGCGGGGCGGGGCGAGGCGGAGAGGTGCGGCGGCAGCCAA
TCAGAGCGGCGCGCTCCGAAAGTTTCCTTTTATGGCGAGGCGGCGGCGGCGGCGGCCCTATAAAAAGCGA
AGCGCGCGGCGGGCGGGAGTCGCTGCGCGCTGCCTTCGCCCCGTGCCCCGCTCCGCCGCCGCCTCGCGCC
GCCCGCCCCGGCTCTGACTGACCGCGTTACTCCCACAGGTGAGCGGGCGGGACGGCCCTTCTCCTCCGGG
CTGTAATTAGCGCTTGGTTTAATGACGGCTTGTTTCTTTTCTGTGGCTGCGTGAAAGCCTTGAGGGGCTC
CGGGAGGGCCCTTTGTGCGGGGGGAGCGGCTCGGGGGGTGCGTGCGTGTGTGTGTGCGTGGGGAGCGCCG
CGTGCGGCTCCGCGCTGCCCGGCGGCTGTGAGCGCTGCGGGCGCGGCGCGGGGCTTTGTGCGCTCCGCAG
TGTGCGCGAGGGGAGCGCGGCCGGGGGCGGTGCCCCGCGGTGCGGGGGGGGCTGCGAGGGGAACAAAGGC
TGCGTGCGGGGTGTGTGCGTGGGGGGGTGAGCAGGGGGTGTGGGCGCGTCGGTCGGGCTGCAACCCCCCC
TGCACCCCCCTCCCCGAGTTGCTGAGCACGGCCCGGCTTCGGGTGCGGGGCTCCGTACGGGGCGTGGCGC
GGGGCTCGCCGTGCCGGGCGGGGGGTGGCGGCAGGTGGGGGTGCCGGGCGGGGCGGGGCCGCCTCGGGCC
GGGGAGGGCTCGGGGGAGGGGCGCGGCGGCCCCCGGAGCGCCGGCGGCTGTCGAGGCGCGGCGAGCCGCA
GCCATTGCCTTTTATGGTAATCGTGCGAGAGGGCGCAGGGACTTCCTTTGTCCCAAATCTGTGCGGAGCC
GAAATCTGGGAGGCGCCGCCGCACCCCCTCTAGCGGGCGCGGGGCGAAGCGGTGCGGCGCCGGCAGGAAG
GAAATGGGCGGGGAGGGCCTTCGTGCGTCGCCGCGCCGCCGTCCCCTTCTCCCTCTCCAGCCTCGGGGCT
GTCCGCGGGGGGACGGCTGCCTTCGGGGGGGACGGGGCAGGGCGGGGTTCGGCTTCTGGCGTGTGACCGG
CGGCTCTAGAGCCTCTGCTAACCATGTTCATGCCTTCTTCTTTTTCCTACAGCTCCTGGGCAACGTGCTG
GTTATTGTGCTGTCTCATCATTTTGGCAAAGAATTGAGCTCGATATCGGTACGCCACCATGAAAAAGTAT
AGCAACAAGACGGTGATCGAGAGTCTGGAACTGCCAATGCTGACATGCTTCGACGATCTCGTGAAGGAAC
TCTCTCTGAGCGTTAAGCTGGTGTACTGGCTGACTAAGCAGGGAGCTGAGGGCCGGTACAAGACCTTCTT
TATTGGCAAAAAGGATGGTGATAAGAGGAAGATCAATGCTCCGAGCCTGGCTCTGAAGATCGTACAGCGG
TGGGTTCTGGAGAACATCTTGTACAAGATCAAAACTTCCCAATATTCTTACGGCTTCACCAAGGGGAAGC
GGAAGGGTAGCCCGCTGGTGTACTGCGCAGAGAAGCACAAAAATAACCTCTATGTCCTGAAGCTGGATCT
GAAGAATTTTTACCCCAGTATCAAGCGTGAAAAGGTCTATTACGCGTTTCTGAACATCGGATATAACGCA
GACGTGTCTAACATGTTGACTAACATTTGTGTGGTCGACGATGAGCTGCCACAGGGCGCCGTTACCTCCC
CCTACCTTGCAAATTTGATCTGCCGTAAGCTGGACCTGCGCATCGCAGGCTATTGTAACAAGCGCAATAT
CGTCTACACACGCTATGCTGACGATTTGGCTTTCTCCTGTGATGACCGCGAGCTCCTGCGCAAGATCTAC
GGCATGGTGAAGAAAATCGTCGAAGATGAAGGATTCTGTCTGAACCCTAAGAAAACTGTCTTCATGACAC
CCAAGAACCACAAGGAAGTACTTGGTGTCACCATCAATGATTCTCTCCTGAAAGCACCCAAAGAAATCAA
GAGGTCTATCCGCGCGATGATCCACTATGAGGTGGCTACAGGCGACTACACGATGAACGACAAAATCCGT
GGCTATATCGCCTACGTTGACTCCATCGAAAAGAATTACAAGAACAAGTGCATCTCCTACCTGCAAAAAT
TGTCCGAGTCTACTCTGTGTCTCTTCCCTGATATCGTCAAGGCTTATAACGGCAATAAGATCTACAAGGA
GCTTCCAGACATGAAGGAAAAGAGGGCCACCGACTTCGTGGAGTTGGAAGAGGCCGACGATTTTTCAAAT
ATGATTTATTACGAGCATGAAGAGTACCTGATTAGCAAGGGATTGCTGGACAAAAAGGAGGACGTGACTG
ACCTCGATGAGCCATTCTTGCCACCAAAGAAGAAAAGAAAGGTCTGATCCCGGTTAGTAATGAGTTTAAA
CCTGTGCCTTCTAGTTGCCAGCCATCTGTTGTTTGCCCCTCCCCCGTGCCTTCCTTGACCCTGGAAGGTG
CCACTCCCACTGTCCTTTCCTAATAAAATGAGGAAATTGCATCGCATTGTCTGAGTAGGTGTCATTCTAT
TCTGGGGGGTGGGGTGGGGCAGGACAGCAAGGGGGAGGATTGGGAAGACAATAGCAGGCATGCTGGGGAT
GCGGTGGGCTCTATGGAGATCTGCGAAATCGGATCCAGCTGAATCTAAGTGAGGGCCTATTTCCCATGAT
TCCTTCATATTTGCATATACGATACAAGGCTGTTAGAGAGATAATTGGAATTAATTTGACTGTAAACACA
AAGATATTAGTACAAAATACGTGACGTAGAAAGTAATAATTTCTTGGGTAGTTTGCAGTTTTAAAATTAT
GTTTTAAAATGGACTATCATATGCTTACCGTAACTTGAAAGTATTTCGATTTCTTGGCTTTATATATCTT
GTGGAAAGGACGAAACCGTAATTAGTACTGCTTTCTTAGAACGTTACAGATACATATCTGTTTACGGAAG
ATGGTTCTGTCTTCCTAAGAAAATTAACAAACACAGAGTTACTCCAATCAGATGACAGGCAGGGGCACCG
CGGCGCCCCGGTGGCACTGCGGCTGGAGGCGGGAATTAAAGCGGAGACTCTGGTGCTGTGTGACTACAGT
GGGGGCCCTGCCCTCTCTGAGCCCCCGCCTTGATTGGAGACAAAGAGATTTAAGGTAAGAAAGCGGTGCT
AATTACGGTTTTTTTTGAACGCTGACGTCATCAACCCGCTCCAAGGAATCGCGGGCCCAGTGTCACTAGG
CGGGAACACCCAGCGCGCGTGCGCCCTGGCAGGAAGATGGCTGTGAGGGACAGGGGAGTGGCGCCCTGCA
ATATTTGCATGTCGCTATGTGTTCTGGGAAATCACCATAAACGTGAAATGTCTTTGGATTTGGGAATCTT
ATAAGTTCTGTATGRSWSSASGWRRGKYWCWGMGSYATGCTGGAAACAGCATAGCAAGTTGAAATAAGGC
TAGTCCGTTATCAACTTGAAAAAGTGGCACCGAGTCGGTGCTTTTTTTTTTTTAGCTTGGCGTAATCATG
GTCATAGCTGTTTCCTGTGTGAAATTGTTATCCGCTCACAATTCCACACAACATACGAGCCGGAAGCATA
AAGTGTAAAGCCTGGGGTGCCTAATGAGTGAGCTAACTCACATTAATTGCGTTGCGCTCACTGCCCGCTT
TCCAGTCGGGAAACCTGTCGTGCCAGCGGATCCGCATCTCAATTAGTCAGCAACCATAGTCCCGCCCCTA
ACTCCGCCCATCCCGCCCCTAACTCCGCCCAGTTCCGCCCATTCTCCGCCCCATGGCTGACTAATTTTTT
TTATTTATGCAGAGGCCGAGGCCGCCTCGGCCTCTGAGCTATTCCAGAAGTAGTGAGGAGGCTTTTTTGG
AGGCCTAGGCTTTTGCAAAAAGCTAACTTGTTTATTGCAGCTTATAATGGTTACAAATAAAGCAATAGCA
TCACAAATTTCACAAATAAAGCATTTTTTTCACTGCATTCTAGTTGTGGTTTGTCCAAACTCATCAATGT
ATCTTATCATGTCTGGATCCGCTGCATTAATGAATCGGCCAACGCGCGGGGAGAGGCGGTTTGCGTATTG
GGCGCTCTTCCGCTTCCTCGCTCACTGACTCGCTGCGCTCGGTCGTTCGGCTGCGGCGAGCGGTATCAGC
TCACTCAAAGGCGGTAATACGGTTATCCACAGAATCAGGGGATAACGCAGGAAAGAACATGTGAGCAAAA
GGCCAGCAAAAGGCCAGGAACCGTAAAAAGGCCGCGTTGCTGGCGTTTTTCCATAGGCTCCGCCCCCCTG
ACGAGCATCACAAAAATCGACGCTCAAGTCAGAGGTGGCGAAACCCGACAGGACTATAAAGATACCAGGC
GTTTCCCCCTGGAAGCTCCCTCGTGCGCTCTCCTGTTCCGACCCTGCCGCTTACCGGATACCTGTCCGCC
TTTCTCCCTTCGGGAAGCGTGGCGCTTTCTCATAGCTCACGCTGTAGGTATCTCAGTTCGGTGTAGGTCG
TTCGCTCCAAGCTGGGCTGTGTGCACGAACCCCCCGTTCAGCCCGACCGCTGCGCCTTATCCGGTAACTA
TCGTCTTGAGTCCAACCCGGTAAGACACGACTTATCGCCACTGGCAGCAGCCACTGGTAACAGGATTAGC
AGAGCGAGGTATGTAGGCGGTGCTACAGAGTTCTTGAAGTGGTGGCCTAACTACGGCTACACTAGAAGAA
CAGTATTTGGTATCTGCGCTCTGCTGAAGCCAGTTACCTTCGGAAAAAGAGTTGGTAGCTCTTGATCCGG
CAAACAAACCACCGCTGGTAGCGGTGGTTTTTTTGTTTGCAAGCAGCAGATTACGCGCAGAAAAAAAGGA
TCTCAAGAAGATCCTTTGATCTTTTCTACGGGGTCTGACGCTCAGTGGAACGAAAACTCACGTTAAGGGA
TTTTGGTCATGAGATTATCAAAAAGGATCTTCACCTAGATCCTTTTAAATTAAAAATGAAGTTTTAAATC
AATCTAAAGTATATATGAGTAAACTTGGTCTGACAGTTACCAATGCTTAATCAGTGAGGCACCTATCTCA
GCGATCTGTCTATTTCGTTCATCCATAGTTGCCTGACTCCCCGTCGTGTAGATAACTACGATACGGGAGG
GCTTACCATCTGGCCCCAGTGCTGCAATGATACCGCGAGACCCACGCTCACCGGCTCCAGATTTATCAGC
AATAAACCAGCCAGCCGGAAGGGCCGAGCGCAGAAGTGGTCCTGCAACTTTATCCGCCTCCATCCAGTCT
ATTAATTGTTGCCGGGAAGCTAGAGTAAGTAGTTCGCCAGTTAATAGTTTGCGCAACGTTGTTGCCATTG
CTACAGGCATCGTGGTGTCACGCTCGTCGTTTGGTATGGCTTCATTCAGCTCCGGTTCCCAACGATCAAG
GCGAGTTACATGATCCCCCATGTTGTGCAAAAAAGCGGTTAGCTCCTTCGGTCCTCCGATCGTTGTCAGA
AGTAAGTTGGCCGCAGTGTTATCACTCATGGTTATGGCAGCACTGCATAATTCTCTTACTGTCATGCCAT
CCGTAAGATGCTTTTCTGTGACTGGTGAGTACTCAACCAAGTCATTCTGAGAATAGTGTATGCGGCGACC
GAGTTGCTCTTGCCCGGCGTCAATACGGGATAATACCGCGCCACATAGCAGAACTTTAAAAGTGCTCATC
ATTGGAAAACGTTCTTCGGGGCGAAAACTCTCAAGGATCTTACCGCTGTTGAGATCCAGTTCGATGTAAC
CCACTCGTGCACCCAACTGATCTTCAGCATCTTTTACTTTCACCAGCGTTTCTGGGTGAGCAAAAACAGG
AAGGCAAAATGCCGCAAAAAAGGGAATAAGGGCGACACGGAAATGTTGAATACTCATACTCTTCCTTTTT
CAATATTATTGAAGCATTTATCAGGGTTATTGTCTCATGAGCGGATACATATTTGAATGTATTTAGAAAA
ATAAACAAATAGGGGTTCCGCGCACATTTCCCCGAAAAGTGCCACCTGGGTCGACATTGATTATTG
Features (pLannotate 1.2.2; 18 found; start..end, strand, type, name):
    368..645     +  promoter       chicken β-actin promoter: No description available
    646..1662    +  intron         chimeric intron: chimera between introns from chicken β-actin and rabbit β-globin
   2942..3166    +  polyA_signal   bGH poly(A) signal: bovine growth hormone polyadenylation signal
   3201..3441    +  promoter       U6 promoter: RNA polymerase III promoter for human U6 snRNA
   3727..3934    +  promoter       H1 promoter: human H1 RNA promoter
   3964..4031    +  misc_RNA       tracrRNA (fragment): trans-activating CRISPR RNA for the Streptococcus pyogenes CRISPR/Cas9 system
   4085..4101    -  protein_bind   lac operator: The lac repressor binds to the lac operator to inhibit transcription in E. coli. This inhibition can be relieved by adding lactose or isopropyl-β-D-thiogalactopyranoside (IPTG). lac repressor encoded by lacI
   4109..4139    -  promoter       lac promoter: promoter for the E. coli lac operon
   4154..4175    -  protein_bind   CAP binding site: CAP binding activates transcription in the presence of cAMP. E. coli catabolite activator protein
   4188..4227    -  CDS            lacI (fragment): lac repressor; lacI; The lac repressor binds to the lac operator to inhibit transcription in E. coli. This inhibition can be relieved by adding lactose or isopropyl-β-D-thiogalactopyranoside (IPTG).
   4234..4256    +  promoter       SV40 promoter (fragment): SV40 enhancer and early promoter
   4280..4415    +  rep_origin     SV40 ori: SV40 origin of replication
   4435..4569    +  polyA_signal   SV40 poly(A) signal: SV40 polyadenylation signal
   4571..4625    -  CDS            lacI (fragment): lac repressor; lacI; The lac repressor binds to the lac operator to inhibit transcription in E. coli. This inhibition can be relieved by adding lactose or isopropyl-β-D-thiogalactopyranoside (IPTG).
   4808..5396    -  rep_origin     ori: high-copy-number ColE1/pMB1/pBR322/pUC origin of replication
   5567..6427    -  CDS            AmpR: β-lactamase; bla; confers resistance to ampicillin, carbenicillin, and related antibiotics
   6428..6532    -  promoter       AmpR promoter: bla
   6563..366     +  enhancer       CMV enhancer (across the origin): human cytomegalovirus immediate early enhancer
