[The description below was written by a language model from this plasmid's Addgene catalogue record and pLannotate feature annotations shown in this document.]
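Description:
pAGK112 is a mammalian expression plasmid of about 6.6 kb, built by Gibson assembly on a pFUGW-H1-derived backbone, for retron-based precise genome editing in human cells. It is maintained in E. coli through a high-copy ColE1/pUC-type origin and selected with ampicillin via the β-lactamase gene. Although the parent vector is lentiviral, the annotated feature table shows no LTRs or packaging signal, so the construct appears to function as a plain transfection plasmid. Remnants of the backbone include lac promoter/operator fragments and an SV40 origin and poly(A) signal.

The payload comprises three transcription units. A CAG promoter (CMV enhancer, chicken β-actin promoter and chimeric intron) drives an open reading frame that is not annotated in the table, but which the record identifies as the reverse transcriptase of the "node 1531" retron; it terminates at a bGH polyadenylation signal. Downstream, two RNA polymerase III promoters, U6 and H1, separately express the retron non-coding RNA and a guide RNA. The position of an S. pyogenes tracrRNA-type scaffold just after H1 suggests that H1 drives the gRNA and U6 the ncRNA, though the record does not say this explicitly. In this "split" arrangement the ncRNA and gRNA are separate transcripts rather than a fusion. The reverse transcriptase copies the engineered ncRNA into single-stranded DNA that serves as a repair donor, while the gRNA directs cleavage at the HEK4 locus. The donor installs a single-nucleotide change plus a PAM recode that prevents re-cutting. No Cas9 coding sequence is annotated or mentioned, so the nuclease is presumably supplied separately. The plasmid belongs to a survey comparing diverse retrons for DNA production and editing.
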