Addgene plasmid #228127: pAGK112
Purpose: Express node 1531 retron with split retron ncRNA and gRNA to edit (SNIP + PAM recode) HEK4 gene in human cells
Depositing lab: Seth Shipman. Depositing organization: J. David Gladstone Institutes. Publication: An experimental census of retrons for DNA production and genome editing. Khan AG, Rojas-Montero M, Gonzalez-Delgado A, Lopez SC, Fang RF, Crawford KD, Shipman SL. Nat Biotechnol. 2024 Sep 17. doi: 10.1038/s41587-024-02384-z. PubMed 39289529.
Backbone
  Vector backbone: pFUGW-H1 (Addgene plasmid #25870)
  Backbone size w/o insert (bp): 4363
  Total vector size (bp): 6573
  Vector type: Mammalian Expression
Growth in bacteria
  Bacterial resistance: Ampicillin, 100 μg/mL
  Growth temperature: 37°C
  Growth strain: DH5alpha
  Copy number: High Copy
Gene/Insert
  Gene/Insert name: Retron node 1531 split retron ncRNA and gRNA to edit HEK4 gene (SNP + PAM recode) in human cells
  Species: H. sapiens (human)
  Insert size (bp): 2213
  Promoter: CAG for RT, U6/H1 for ncRNA/gRNA
  Cloning method: Gibson Cloning
  Sequencing primers: 5′ U6; 3′ M13R
Terms and licenses: Academic/Nonprofit Terms; Industry Terms: Not Available to Industry
How to cite: pAGK112 was a gift from Seth Shipman (Addgene plasmid # 228127 ; http://n2t.net/addgene:228127 ; RRID:Addgene_228127)
